LOCUS       Exported 1148 bp ds-DNA linear SYN 19-MAY-2021
DEFINITION  Expresses FLAG-tagged ZnT1-WT in mammalian cells.
ACCESSION   .
VERSION     .
KEYWORDS    FLAG-ZnT1-WT
SOURCE      synthetic DNA construct
  ORGANISM  synthetic DNA construct
REFERENCE   1 (bases 1 to 1148)
  AUTHORS   Zogzas CE, Aschner M, Mukhopadhyay S
  TITLE     Structural Elements in the Transmembrane and Cytoplasmic Domains of
            the Metal Transporter SLC30A10 Are Required for Its Manganese Efflux
            Activity.
  JOURNAL   J Biol Chem. 2016 Jul 29;291(31):15940-57. doi:
            10.1074/jbc.M116.726935. Epub 2016 Jun 15.
  PUBMED    27307044
REFERENCE   2 (bases 1 to 1148)
  AUTHORS   .
  TITLE     Direct Submission
  JOURNAL   Exported May 19, 2021 from SnapGene Server 1.1.58
            http://www.snapgene.com
FEATURES             Location/Qualifiers
     source          1..1148
                     /organism="synthetic DNA construct"
                     /mol_type="other DNA"
     gap             4..16
                     /estimated_length=13
     gap             56..67
                     /estimated_length=12
     gap             747..758
                     /estimated_length=12
     gap             964..974
                     /estimated_length=11
     gap             1001..1017
                     /estimated_length=17
     gap             1025..1057
                     /estimated_length=33
     gap             1059..1080
                     /estimated_length=22
     gap             1082..1107
                     /estimated_length=26
     gap             1109..1135
                     /estimated_length=27
ORIGIN
        1 tctnnnnnnn nnnnnnggnn nnnnnnacnn nnnnnnncaa cctatccatt acttannnnn
       61 nnnnnnntta ttcttctaca annnnnncct aaacaaatng atatcagana nnnnnnnnaa
      121 gaacttcgaa nnnnnnannn annngaggaa gttcatgaat tacatgtttg gcaacttgct
      181 ggaagcagaa tcattgccac tgctcacata aaatgtgaag atccaacatc atacatggag
      241 gtggctaaaa ccattaaaga cgtttttcat aatcacggaa ttcacgctac taccattcag
      301 cctgaatttg ctagtgtagg ctctaaatca agtgtagttc cgtgtgaact tgcctgcaga
      361 acccagtgtg ctttgaagca atgttgtggg acactaccac aagccccttc tggaaaggat
      421 gcagaaaaga ccccagcagt tagcatttct tgtttagaac ttagtaacaa tctagagaag
      481 aagcccagga ggactaaagc tgaaaacatc cctgctgttg tgatagagat taaaaacatg
      541 ccaaacaaac aacctgaatc atctttgtag ggtaccagtc gactctagag gatcccgggt
      601 ggcatccctg tgacccctcc ccagtgcctc tcctggccct ggaagttgcc actccagtgc
      661 ccaccagcct tgtcctaata aaattaagtt gcatcatttt gtctgactag gtgtccttct
      721 ataatantat ggnngnnnng ggggggnnnn nnnnnnnnaa nnaaggggnn antttnnnaa
      781 aannnancnn ngtngggcnn nnnggggnnt nttnggnnan cnaagctggg annngcagnn
      841 gnncaanctt ngntcactgc antcnccnnc ncngggntna agcnatncnn tgcnnancnt
      901 nccgantnnn ggannngnnn tgcatnncnn gnnnanctnn tnnnnttnng nanananggg
      961 nntnnnnnnn nnnnannnng nnnnnnncnn nnnnngnnna nnnnnnnnnn nnnnnnngnt
     1021 ngntnnnnnn nnnnnnnnnn nnnnnnnnnn nnnnnnnann nnnnnnnnnn nnnnnnnnnn
     1081 annnnnnnnn nnnnnnnnnn nnnnnnngnn nnnnnnnnnn nnnnnnnnnn nnnnnggncn
     1141 nnnnnaaa
//
