>Addgene plasmid #82340 | FLAG-ZnT1-WT | depositor partial sequence | sequence record 155938 | CMV forward
NNNNNNNNNNNNNNNGCNGANCTCGTTTAGTGANCCGTCAGAATTAACCATGGACTACAAAGACCATGAC
GGTGATTATAAAGATCATGACATCGATTACAAGGATGACGATGACAAGCTTGCGGCCGCGATGGGGTGTT
GGGGTCGGAACCGGGGCCGGCTGCTGTGCATGCTGGCGCTGACCTTCATGTTCATGGTGCTGGAGGTGGT
GGTGAGCCGGGTGACCTCGTCGCTGGCGATGCTCTCCGACTCCTTCCACATGCTGTCGGACGTGCTGGCG
CTGGTGGTGGCGCTGGTGGCCGAGCGCTTCGCCCGGCGGACCCACGCCACCCAGAAGAACACGTTCGGCT
GGATCCGAGCCGAGGTAATGGGGGCTCTGGTGAACGCCATCTTCCTGACTGGCCTCTGTTTCGCCATCCT
GCTGGAGGCCATCGAGCGCTTCATCGAGCCGCACGAGATGCAGCAGCCGCTGGTGGTCCTTGGGGTCGGC
GTGGCCGGGCTGCTGGTCAACGTGCTGGGGCTCTGCCTCTTCCACCATCACAGCGGCTTCAGCCAGGACT
CCGGCCACGGCCACTCGCACGGGGGTCACGGCCACGGCCACGGCCTCCCCAAGGGGCCTCGCGTTAAGAG
CACCCGCCCCGGGAGCAGCGACATCAACGTGGCCCCGGGCGAGCAGGGTCCCGACCAGGAGGAGACCAAC
ACCCTGGTGGCCAATACCAGCAACTCCAACGGGCTGAAATTGGACCCCGCAGACCCAGAAAACCCCAGAA
GTGGTGATACAGTGNAAGTACAAGTGAATGGAAATCTTGTCANANAACCTGACCATATGGAACTGGAAGA
AGANAGGGCTGGACAACTTAACATGCGTGGAGTTTTTCTGCATGTCCTTGGAGATGCCTTGGGTTCAGTG
ATTGTANTANTAAATGCCTTANTCTTTTACTTTTCNTGGNAAGGTTGTNCTGANNGGGATTTTTGTGTGA
ATCCATNNTTCCCTGACCCCTGCNAAGCATTNNANAANTNANNAANAGTNNNNNTGCATCANTTNNNGAN
NTNGNCNNNNCTNGGNNCTANNNTTNNANCNNNNNTTNNNNNNNNNNNNTNNGNNNNNNNNNTTNNNNNN
NNNNNNNNNNNNNNGNANNNGNNNNTNNNNNNTNNNNNNNNNNNNTNCNNNNNNNNNNNNNNNNNNNNNN
NANTNNNNNNTNANNNNNNNNNNNNNNNNNNANNNNNNCNNNN
