>Addgene plasmid #82340 | FLAG-ZnT1-WT | addgene partial sequence | sequence record 158621 | hGH-PA-R 5'-CCAGCTTGGTTCCCAATAGA-3'
GGTTGTCTTCCCAACTTGCCCCTTGCTCCATACCACCCCCCTCCACCCCATAATATTATAGAAGGACACC
TAGTCAGACAAAATGATGCAACTTAATTTTATTAGGACAAGGCTGGTGGGCACTGGAGTGGCAACTTCCA
GGGCCAGGAGAGGCACTGGGGAGGGGTCACAGGGATGCCACCCGGGATCCTCTAGAGTCGACTGGTACCC
TACAAAGATGATTCAGGTTGTTTGTTTGGCATGTTTTTAATCTCTATCACAACAGCAGGGATGTTTTCAG
CTTTAGTCCTCCTGGGCTTCTTCTCTAGATTGTTACTAAGTTCTAAACAAGAAATGCTAACTGCTGGGGT
CTTTTCTGCATCCTTTCCAGAAGGGGCTTGTGGTAGTGTCCCACAACATTGCTTCAAAGCACACTGGGTT
CTGCAGGCAAGTTCACACGGAACTACACTTGATTTAGAGCCTACACTAGCAAATTCAGGCTGAATGGTAG
TAGCGTGAATTCCGTGATTATGAAAAACGTCTTTAATGGTTTTAGCCACCTCCATGTATGATGTTGGATC
TTCACATTTTATGTGAGCAGTGGCAATGATTCTGCTTCCAGCAAGTTGCCAAACATGTAATTCATGAACT
TCCTCAACTCCTTCAACATTTCGAAGTTCTTTTATCAAATTTCTGATATCAATTTGTTTAGGAACAGTTT
GTAGAAGAATAAGAGCAGATTCCTTAAGTAATGGATAGGTTGTGTAAAGAAGTATACAAACCATTACAAC
ACAAAGAGTTGGATCTAAATATAGCACCCAGCAAGGACCAGCCTCATAAACTGATGCATGAGTACTATTA
ATTATTTCTACAAATGCTTTGCAGGGGTCAGGGAAACATGGATTCACACAAAAATCCCCTTCAGAACAAC
CTTTCCAAGAAAAGTAAAAGACTAAGGCATTTACTACTACAATCACTGAACCCAAGGCATCTCCAAGGAC
ATGCAGAAAAACTCCACGCATGTTAAGTTGTCCAGCCC
