>Addgene plasmid #82340 | FLAG-ZnT1-WT | addgene partial sequence | sequence record 158622 | CMV-F 5'-CGCAAATGGGCGGTAGGCGTG-3'
CTATATAAGCAGAGCTCGTTTAGTGAACCGTCAGAATTAACCATGGACTACAAAGACCATGACGGTGATT
ATAAAGATCATGACATCGATTACAAGGATGACGATGACAAGCTTGCGGCCGCGATGGGGTGTTGGGGTCG
GAACCGGGGCCGGCTGCTGTGCATGCTGGCGCTGACCTTCATGTTCATGGTGCTGGAGGTGGTGGTGAGC
CGGGTGACCTCGTCGCTGGCGATGCTCTCCGACTCCTTCCACATGCTGTCGGACGTGCTGGCGCTGGTGG
TGGCGCTGGTGGCCGAGCGCTTCGCCCGGCGGACCCACGCCACCCAGAAGAACACGTTCGGCTGGATCCG
AGCCGAGGTAATGGGGGCTCTGGTGAACGCCATCTTCCTGACTGGCCTCTGTTTCGCCATCCTGCTGGAG
GCCATCGAGCGCTTCATCGAGCCGCACGAGATGCAGCAGCCGCTGGTGGTCCTTGGGGTCGGCGTGGCCG
GGCTGCTGGTCAACGTGCTGGGGCTCTGCCTCTTCCACCATCACAGCGGCTTCAGCCAGGACTCCGGCCA
CGGCCACTCGCACGGGGGTCACGGCCACGGCCACGGCCTCCCCAAGGGGCCTCGCGTTAAGAGCACCCGC
CCCGGGAGCAGCGACATCAACGTGGCCCCGGGCGAGCAGGGTCCCGACCAGGAGGAGACCAACACCCTGG
TGGCCAATACCAGCAACTCCAACGGGCTGAAATTGGACCCCGCAGACCCAGAAAACCCCAGAAGTGGTGA
TACAGTGGAAGTACAAGTGAATGGAAATCTTGTCAGAGAACCTGACCATATGGAACTGGAAGAAGATAGG
GCTGGACAACTTAACATGCGTGGAGTTTTTCTGCATGTCCTTGGAGATGCCTTGGGTTCAGTGATTGTAG
TA
