[The description below was written by a language model from this plasmid's Addgene catalogue record and the feature table of its GenBank file.]
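Description:
FLAG-ZnT1-WT is a mammalian expression plasmid built on the commercial pCMV-FLAG10 backbone, carrying the wild-type human zinc transporter ZnT1 (SLC30A1, also known as ZRC1). The roughly 1.5 kb coding sequence was taken from an entry clone and inserted between NotI and KpnI sites, both of which remain intact. This gives a construct of about 8 kb on a backbone of about 6.5 kb. Transcription is driven by the CMV promoter, a strong constitutive viral promoter widely used in mammalian cell lines. The backbone supplies a 3xFLAG epitope that is fused to the N terminus of ZnT1, so the protein can be detected or immunoprecipitated with anti-FLAG antibodies without a transporter-specific reagent. The plasmid is maintained in E. coli at high copy number under ampicillin selection, and a neomycin resistance marker allows G418 selection of transfected mammalian cells, for example to establish stable lines.

The stated purpose is simply to express FLAG-tagged wild-type ZnT1 in mammalian cells. The associated publication concerns structural determinants of manganese efflux by the related metal transporter SLC30A10, which suggests ZnT1 served as a family member for comparison, although the record does not spell out its role.

The sequence record held for this plasmid is only a partial 1,148 bp read that is interrupted by numerous short gaps and has no annotated functional features. It therefore does not independently confirm the promoter, tag, insert, origin of replication or resistance cassettes, and these details rest on the catalogue fields alone.
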