Addgene plasmid #82340: FLAG-ZnT1-WT
Purpose: Expresses FLAG-tagged ZnT1-WT in mammalian cells
Depositing lab: Somshuvra Mukhopadhyay. Depositing organization: University of Texas at Austin. Publication: Structural Elements in the Transmembrane and Cytoplasmic Domains of the Metal Transporter SLC30A10 Are Required for Its Manganese Efflux Activity. Zogzas CE, Aschner M, Mukhopadhyay S. J Biol Chem. 2016 Jul 29;291(31):15940-57. doi: 10.1074/jbc.M116.726935. Epub 2016 Jun 15. PubMed 27307044.
Backbone
  Vector backbone: pCMV-FLAG10
  Backbone manufacturer: Sigma
  Backbone size w/o insert (bp): 6500
  Total vector size (bp): 8000
  Vector type: Mammalian Expression
  Selectable markers: Neomycin (select with G418)
Growth in bacteria
  Bacterial resistance: Ampicillin, 100 μg/mL
  Growth temperature: 37°C
  Growth strain: DH5alpha
  Copy number: High Copy
Gene/Insert
  Gene/Insert name: ZnT1-WT (alt name: SLC30A1)
  Species: H. sapiens (human)
  Insert size (bp): 1500
  Entrez Gene: SLC30A1 (a.k.a. ZNT1, ZRC1)
  Promoter: CMV
  Tag / fusion protein: 3xFLAG (N terminal on backbone)
  Cloning method: Restriction Enzyme; 5′ cloning site Not1 (not destroyed); 3′ cloning site Kpn1 (not destroyed)
  Sequencing primers: 5′ CMV forward; 3′ ZnT1-internal
Resource information
  A portion of this plasmid was derived from a plasmid made by: Entry clone for ZnT1-wild type obtained from DNASU. ZnT1 insert cloned into pCMV-FLAG10 using Not1 and Kpn1 restriction enzymes
Terms and licenses: Academic/Nonprofit Terms; Industry Terms: Not Available to Industry
How to cite: FLAG-ZnT1-WT was a gift from Somshuvra Mukhopadhyay (Addgene plasmid # 82340 ; http://n2t.net/addgene:82340 ; RRID:Addgene_82340)
