LOCUS       Exported 7800 bp ds-DNA circular SYN 12-MAY-2021
DEFINITION  Expresses FLAG-tagged ZnT1-WT in mammalian cells.
ACCESSION   .
VERSION     .
KEYWORDS    FLAG-ZnT1-WT
SOURCE      synthetic DNA construct
  ORGANISM  synthetic DNA construct
REFERENCE   1 (bases 1 to 7800)
  AUTHORS   Zogzas CE, Aschner M, Mukhopadhyay S
  TITLE     Structural Elements in the Transmembrane and Cytoplasmic Domains of
            the Metal Transporter SLC30A10 Are Required for Its Manganese Efflux
            Activity.
  JOURNAL   J Biol Chem. 2016 Jul 29;291(31):15940-57. doi:
            10.1074/jbc.M116.726935. Epub 2016 Jun 15.
  PUBMED    27307044
REFERENCE   2 (bases 1 to 7800)
  AUTHORS   .
  TITLE     Direct Submission
  JOURNAL   Exported May 12, 2021 from SnapGene Server 1.1.58
            http://www.snapgene.com
FEATURES             Location/Qualifiers
     source          1..7800
                     /organism="synthetic DNA construct"
                     /mol_type="other DNA"
     primer_bind     126..148
                     /label=M13/pUC Forward
                     /note="In lacZ gene"
     primer_bind     140..157
                     /label=M13 Forward
                     /note="In lacZ gene. Also called M13-F20 or M13 (-21)
                     Forward"
     primer_bind     141..157
                     /label=M13 fwd
                     /note="common sequencing primer, one of multiple similar
                     variants"
     enhancer        318..697
                     /label=CMV enhancer
                     /note="human cytomegalovirus immediate early enhancer"
     promoter        698..901
                     /label=CMV promoter
                     /note="human cytomegalovirus (CMV) immediate early
                     promoter"
     primer_bind     852..872
                     /label=CMV-F
                     /note="Human CMV immediate early promoter, forward primer"
     CDS             931..996
                     /codon_start=1
                     /product="three tandem FLAG(R) epitope tags, followed by an
                     enterokinase cleavage site"
                     /label=3xFLAG
                     /translation="DYKDHDGDYKDHDIDYKDDDDK"
     polyA_signal    2559..3181
                     /label=hGH poly(A) signal
                     /note="human growth hormone polyadenylation signal"
     primer_bind     complement(2758..2777)
                     /label=hGH-PA-R
                     /note="Human growth hormone terminator, reverse primer"
     primer_bind     complement(3205..3225)
                     /label=pBABE 3'
                     /note="SV40 enhancer, reverse primer for pBABE vectors"
     promoter        3223..3520
                     /label=SV40 promoter
                     /note="SV40 enhancer and early promoter"
     primer_bind     3452..3471
                     /label=SV40pro-F
                     /note="SV40 promoter/origin, forward primer"
     CDS             3574..4368
                     /codon_start=1
                     /gene="aph(3')-II (or nptII)"
                     /product="aminoglycoside phosphotransferase from Tn5"
                     /label=NeoR/KanR
                     /note="confers resistance to neomycin, kanamycin, and G418
                     (Geneticin(R))"
                     /translation="MIEQDGLHAGSPAAWVERLFGYDWAQQTIGCSDAAVFRLSAQGRP
                     VLFVKTDLSGALNELQDEAARLSWLATTGVPCAAVLDVVTEAGRDWLLLGEVPGQDLLS
                     SHLAPAEKVSIMADAMRRLHTLDPATCPFDHQAKHRIERARTRMEAGLVDQDDLDEEHQ
                     GLAPAELFARLKARMPDGEDLVVTHGDACLPNIMVENGRFSGFIDCGRLGVADRYQDIA
                     LATRDIAEELGGEWADRFLVLYGIAAPDSQRIAFYRLLDEFF"
     primer_bind     complement(3628..3647)
                     /label=Neo-R
                     /note="Neomycin resistance gene, reverse primer"
     primer_bind     4238..4257
                     /label=Neo-F
                     /note="Neomycin resistance gene, forward primer"
     polyA_signal    5020..5154
                     /label=SV40 poly(A) signal
                     /note="SV40 polyadenylation signal"
     primer_bind     complement(5057..5076)
                     /label=SV40pA-R
                     /note="SV40 polyA, reverse primer"
     primer_bind     5111..5130
                     /label=EBV-rev
                     /note="SV40 polyA terminator, reverse primer"
     primer_bind     complement(5159..5178)
                     /label=T7
                     /note="T7 promoter, forward primer"
     promoter        complement(5160..5178)
                     /label=T7 promoter
                     /note="promoter for bacteriophage T7 RNA polymerase"
     primer_bind     complement(5192..5208)
                     /label=M13 rev
                     /note="common sequencing primer, one of multiple similar
                     variants"
     primer_bind     complement(5192..5208)
                     /label=M13 Reverse
                     /note="In lacZ gene. Also called M13-rev"
     primer_bind     complement(5205..5227)
                     /label=M13/pUC Reverse
                     /note="In lacZ gene"
     protein_bind    5216..5232
                     /label=lac operator
                     /bound_moiety="lac repressor encoded by lacI"
                     /note="The lac repressor binds to the lac operator to
                     inhibit transcription in E. coli. This inhibition can be
                     relieved by adding lactose or
                     isopropyl-beta-D-thiogalactopyranoside (IPTG)."
     promoter        complement(5240..5270)
                     /label=lac promoter
                     /note="promoter for the E. coli lac operon"
     protein_bind    5285..5306
                     /label=CAP binding site
                     /bound_moiety="E. coli catabolite activator protein"
                     /note="CAP binding activates transcription in the presence
                     of cAMP."
     primer_bind     complement(5423..5440)
                     /label=L4440
                     /note="L4440 vector, forward primer"
     rep_origin      complement(5594..6182)
                     /direction=LEFT
                     /label=ori
                     /note="high-copy-number ColE1/pMB1/pBR322/pUC origin of
                     replication"
     primer_bind     complement(5674..5693)
                     /label=pBR322ori-F
                     /note="pBR322 origin, forward primer"
     CDS             complement(6353..7213)
                     /codon_start=1
                     /gene="bla"
                     /product="beta-lactamase"
                     /label=AmpR
                     /note="confers resistance to ampicillin, carbenicillin, and
                     related antibiotics"
                     /translation="MSIQHFRVALIPFFAAFCLPVFAHPETLVKVKDAEDQLGARVGYI
                     ELDLNSGKILESFRPEERFPMMSTFKVLLCGAVLSRIDAGQEQLGRRIHYSQNDLVEYS
                     PVTEKHLTDGMTVRELCSAAITMSDNTAANLLLTTIGGPKELTAFLHNMGDHVTRLDRW
                     EPELNEAIPNDERDTTMPVAMATTLRKLLTGELLTLASRQQLIDWMEADKVAGPLLRSA
                     LPAGWFIADKSGAGERGSRGIIAALGPDGKPSRIVVIYTTGSQATMDERNRQIAEIGAS
                     LIKHW"
     primer_bind     6976..6995
                     /label=Amp-R
                     /note="Ampicillin resistance gene, reverse primer"
     promoter        complement(7214..7318)
                     /gene="bla"
                     /label=AmpR promoter
     rep_origin      7345..7800
                     /direction=RIGHT
                     /label=f1 ori
                     /note="f1 bacteriophage origin of replication; arrow
                     indicates direction of (+) strand synthesis"
     primer_bind     complement(7432..7451)
                     /label=F1ori-R
                     /note="F1 origin, reverse primer"
     primer_bind     7642..7663
                     /label=F1ori-F
                     /note="F1 origin, forward primer"
ORIGIN
        1 ccattcgcca ttcaggctgc gcaactgttg ggaagggcga tcggtgcggg cctcttcgct
       61 attacgccag ctggcgaaag ggggatgtgc tgcaaggcga ttaagttggg taacgccagg
      121 gttttcccag tcacgacgtt gtaaaacgac ggccagtgcc aagctgatct atacattgaa
      181 tcaatattgg caattagcca tattagtcat tggttatata gcataaatca atattggcta
      241 ttggccattg catacgttgt atctatatca taatatgtac atttatattg gctcatgtcc
      301 aatatgaccg ccatgttgac attgattatt gactagttat taatagtaat caattacggg
      361 gtcattagtt catagcccat atatggagtt ccgcgttaca taacttacgg taaatggccc
      421 gcctggctga ccgcccaacg acccccgccc attgacgtca ataatgacgt atgttcccat
      481 agtaacgcca atagggactt tccattgacg tcaatgggtg gagtatttac ggtaaactgc
      541 ccacttggca gtacatcaag tgtatcatat gccaagtccg ccccctattg acgtcaatga
      601 cggtaaatgg cccgcctggc attatgccca gtacatgacc ttacgggact ttcctacttg
      661 gcagtacatc tacgtattag tcatcgctat taccatggtg atgcggtttt ggcagtacac
      721 caatgggcgt ggatagcggt ttgactcacg gggatttcca agtctccacc ccattgacgt
      781 caatgggagt ttgttttggc accaaaatca acgggacttt ccaaaatgtc gtaataaccc
      841 cgccccgttg acgcaaatgg gcggtaggcg tgtacggtgg gaggtctata taagcagagc
      901 tcgtttagtg aaccgtcaga attaaccatg gactacaaag accatgacgg tgattataaa
      961 gatcatgaca tcgattacaa ggatgacgat gacaagcttg cggccgcgat ggggtgttgg
     1021 ggtcggaacc ggggccggct gctgtgcatg ctggcgctga ccttcatgtt catggtgctg
     1081 gaggtggtgg tgagccgggt gacctcgtcg ctggcgatgc tctccgactc cttccacatg
     1141 ctgtcggacg tgctggcgct ggtggtggcg ctggtggccg agcgcttcgc ccggcggacc
     1201 cacgccaccc agaagaacac gttcggctgg atccgagccg aggtaatggg ggctctggtg
     1261 aacgccatct tcctgactgg cctctgtttc gccatcctgc tggaggccat cgagcgcttc
     1321 atcgagccgc acgagatgca gcagccgctg gtggtccttg gggtcggcgt ggccgggctg
     1381 ctggtcaacg tgctggggct ctgcctcttc caccatcaca gcggcttcag ccaggactcc
     1441 ggccacggcc actcgcacgg gggtcacggc cacggccacg gcctccccaa ggggcctcgc
     1501 gttaagagca cccgccccgg gagcagcgac atcaacgtgg ccccgggcga gcagggtccc
     1561 gaccaggagg agaccaacac cctggtggcc aataccagca actccaacgg gctgaaattg
     1621 gaccccgcag acccagaaaa ccccagaagt ggtgatacag tggaagtaca agtgaatgga
     1681 aatcttgtca gagaacctga ccatatggaa ctggaagaag atagggctgg acaacttaac
     1741 atgcgtggag tttttctgca tgtccttgga gatgccttgg gttcagtgat tgtagtagta
     1801 aatgccttag tcttttactt ttcttggaaa ggttgttctg aaggggattt ttgtgtgaat
     1861 ccatgtttcc ctgacccctg caaagcattt gtagaaataa ttaatagtac tcatgcatca
     1921 gtttatgagg ctggtccttg ctgggtgcta tatttagatc caactctttg tgttgtaatg
     1981 gtttgtatac ttctttacac aacctatcca ttacttaagg aatctgctct tattcttcta
     2041 caaactgttc ctaaacaaat tgatatcaga aatttgataa aagaacttcg aaatgttgaa
     2101 ggagttgagg aagttcatga attacatgtt tggcaacttg ctggaagcag aatcattgcc
     2161 actgctcaca taaaatgtga agatccaaca tcatacatgg aggtggctaa aaccattaaa
     2221 gacgtttttc ataatcacgg aattcacgct actaccattc agcctgaatt tgctagtgta
     2281 ggctctaaat caagtgtagt tccgtgtgaa cttgcctgca gaacccagtg tgctttgaag
     2341 caatgttgtg ggacactacc acaagcccct tctggaaagg atgcagaaaa gaccccagca
     2401 gttagcattt cttgtttaga acttagtaac aatctagaga agaagcccag gaggactaaa
     2461 gctgaaaaca tccctgctgt tgtgatagag attaaaaaca tgccaaacaa acaacctgaa
     2521 tcatctttgt agggtaccag tcgactctag aggatcccgg gtggcatccc tgtgacccct
     2581 ccccagtgcc tctcctggcc ctggaagttg ccactccagt gcccaccagc cttgtcctaa
     2641 taaaattaag ttgcatcatt ttgtctgact aggtgtcctt ctataatatt atggggtgga
     2701 ggggggtggt atggagcaag gggcaagttg ggaagacaac ctgtagggcc tgcggggtct
     2761 attgggaacc aagctggagt gcagtggcac aatcttggct cactgcaatc tccgcctcct
     2821 gggttcaagc gattctcctg cctcagcctc ccgagttgtt gggattccag gcatgcatga
     2881 ccaggctcag ctaatttttg tttttttggt agagacgggg tttcaccata ttggccaggc
     2941 tggtctccaa ctcctaatct caggtgatct acccaccttg gcctcccaaa ttgctgggat
     3001 tacaggcgtg aaccactgct cccttccctg tccttctgat tttaaaataa ctataccagc
     3061 aggaggacgt ccagacacag cataggctac ctggccatgc ccaaccggtg ggacatttga
     3121 gttgcttgct tggcactgtc ctctcatgcg ttgggtccac tcagtagatg cctgttgaat
     3181 tgggtacgcg gccagcttgg ctgtggaatg tgtgtcagtt agggtgtgga aagtccccag
     3241 gctccccagc aggcagaagt atgcaaagca tgcatctcaa ttagtcagca accaggtgtg
     3301 gaaagtcccc aggctcccca gcaggcagaa gtatgcaaag catgcatctc aattagtcag
     3361 caaccatagt cccgccccta actccgccca tcccgcccct aactccgccc agttccgccc
     3421 attctccgcc ccatggctga ctaatttttt ttatttatgc agaggccgag gccgcctcgg
     3481 cctctgagct attccagaag tagtgaggag gcttttttgg aggaattgat cagcttggga
     3541 tctgatcaag agacaggatg aggatcgttt cgcatgattg aacaagatgg attgcacgca
     3601 ggttctccgg ccgcttgggt ggagaggcta ttcggctatg actgggcaca acagacaatc
     3661 ggctgctctg atgccgccgt gttccggctg tcagcgcagg ggcgcccggt tctttttgtc
     3721 aagaccgacc tgtccggtgc cctgaatgaa ctgcaggacg aggcagcgcg gctatcgtgg
     3781 ctggccacga cgggcgttcc ttgcgcagct gtgctcgacg ttgtcactga agcgggaagg
     3841 gactggctgc tattgggcga agtgccgggg caggatctcc tgtcatctca ccttgctcct
     3901 gccgagaaag tatccatcat ggctgatgca atgcggcggc tgcatacgct tgatccggct
     3961 acctgcccat tcgaccacca agcgaaacat cgcatcgagc gagcacgtac tcggatggaa
     4021 gccggtcttg tcgatcagga tgatctggac gaagagcatc aggggctcgc gccagccgaa
     4081 ctgttcgcca ggctcaaggc gcgcatgccc gacggcgagg atctcgtcgt gacccatggc
     4141 gatgcctgct tgccgaatat catggtggaa aatggccgct tttctggatt catcgactgt
     4201 ggccggctgg gtgtggcgga ccgctatcag gacatagcgt tggctacccg tgatattgct
     4261 gaagagcttg gcggcgaatg ggctgaccgc ttcctcgtgc tttacggtat cgccgctccc
     4321 gattcgcagc gcatcgcctt ctatcgcctt cttgacgagt tcttctgagc gggactctgg
     4381 ggttcgaaat gaccgaccaa gcgacgccca acctgccatc acgagatttc gattccaccg
     4441 ccgccttcta tgaaaggttg ggcttcggaa tcgttttccg ggacgccggc tggatgatcc
     4501 tccagcgcgg ggatctcatg ctggagttct tcgcccaccc cgggctcgat cccctcgcga
     4561 gttggttcag ctgctgcctg aggctggacg acctcgcgga gttctaccgg cagtgcaaat
     4621 ccgtcggcat ccaggaaacc agcagcggct atccgcgcat ccatgccccc gaactgcagg
     4681 agtggggagg cacgatggcc gctttggtcg acccggacgg gacgctcctg cgcctgatac
     4741 agaacgaatt gcttgcaggc atctcatgag tgtgtcttcc cgttttccgc ctgaggtcac
     4801 tgcgtggatg gagcgctggc gcctgctgcg cgacggcgag ctgctcacca cccactcgcc
     4861 aagctggaac cgtaaaaagg ccgcgttgct ggcgtttttc cataggctcc gccgatcata
     4921 atcagccata ccacatttgt agaggtttta cttgctttaa aaaacctccc acacctcccc
     4981 ctgaacctga aacataaaat gaatgcaatt gttgttgtta acttgtttat tgcagcttat
     5041 aatggttaca aataaagcaa tagcatcaca aatttcacaa ataaagcatt tttttcactg
     5101 cattctagtt gtggtttgtc caaactcatc aatgtatctt atcatgtctg gatcaattcc
     5161 ctatagtgag tcgtattaaa ttcgtaatca tgtcatagct gtttcctgtg tgaaattgtt
     5221 atccgctcac aattccacac aacatacgag ccggaagcat aaagtgtaaa gcctggggtg
     5281 cctaatgagt gagctaactc acattaattg cgttgcgctc actgcccgct ttccagtcgg
     5341 gaaacctgtc gtgccagctg cattaatgaa tcggccaacg cgcggggaga ggcggtttgc
     5401 gtattgggcg ctcttccgct tcctcgctca ctgactcgct gcgctcggtc gttcggctgc
     5461 ggcgagcggt atcagctcac tcaaaggcgg taatacggtt atccacagaa tcaggggata
     5521 acgcaggaaa gaacatgtga gcaaaaggcc agcaaaaggc caggaaccgt aaaaaggccg
     5581 cgttgctggc gtttttccat aggctccgcc cccctgacga gcatcacaaa aatcgacgct
     5641 caagtcagag gtggcgaaac ccgacaggac tataaagata ccaggcgttt ccccctggaa
     5701 gctccctcgt gcgctctcct gttccgaccc tgccgcttac cggatacctg tccgcctttc
     5761 tcccttcggg aagcgtggcg ctttctcata gctcacgctg taggtatctc agttcggtgt
     5821 aggtcgttcg ctccaagctg ggctgtgtgc acgaaccccc cgttcagccc gaccgctgcg
     5881 ccttatccgg taactatcgt cttgagtcca acccggtaag acacgactta tcgccactgg
     5941 cagcagccac tggtaacagg attagcagag cgaggtatgt aggcggtgct acagagttct
     6001 tgaagtggtg gcctaactac ggctacacta gaagaacagt atttggtatc tgcgctctgc
     6061 tgaagccagt taccttcgga aaaagagttg gtagctcttg atccggcaaa caaaccaccg
     6121 ctggtagcgg tggttttttt gtttgcaagc agcagattac gcgcagaaaa aaaggatctc
     6181 aagaagatcc tttgatcttt tctacggggt ctgacgctca gtggaacgaa aactcacgtt
     6241 aagggatttt ggtcatgaga ttatcaaaaa ggatcttcac ctagatcctt ttaaattaaa
     6301 aatgaagttt taaatcaatc taaagtatat atgagtaaac ttggtctgac agttaccaat
     6361 gcttaatcag tgaggcacct atctcagcga tctgtctatt tcgttcatcc atagttgcct
     6421 gactccccgt cgtgtagata actacgatac gggagggctt accatctggc cccagtgctg
     6481 caatgatacc gcgagaccca cgctcaccgg ctccagattt atcagcaata aaccagccag
     6541 ccggaagggc cgagcgcaga agtggtcctg caactttatc cgcctccatc cagtctatta
     6601 attgttgccg ggaagctaga gtaagtagtt cgccagttaa tagtttgcgc aacgttgttg
     6661 ccattgctac aggcatcgtg gtgtcacgct cgtcgtttgg tatggcttca ttcagctccg
     6721 gttcccaacg atcaaggcga gttacatgat cccccatgtt gtgcaaaaaa gcggttagct
     6781 ccttcggtcc tccgatcgtt gtcagaagta agttggccgc agtgttatca ctcatggtta
     6841 tggcagcact gcataattct cttactgtca tgccatccgt aagatgcttt tctgtgactg
     6901 gtgagtactc aaccaagtca ttctgagaat agtgtatgcg gcgaccgagt tgctcttgcc
     6961 cggcgtcaat acgggataat accgcgccac atagcagaac tttaaaagtg ctcatcattg
     7021 gaaaacgttc ttcggggcga aaactctcaa ggatcttacc gctgttgaga tccagttcga
     7081 tgtaacccac tcgtgcaccc aactgatctt cagcatcttt tactttcacc agcgtttctg
     7141 ggtgagcaaa aacaggaagg caaaatgccg caaaaaaggg aataagggcg acacggaaat
     7201 gttgaatact catactcttc ctttttcaat attattgaag catttatcag ggttattgtc
     7261 tcatgagcgg atacatattt gaatgtattt agaaaaataa acaaataggg gttccgcgca
     7321 catttccccg aaaagtgcca cctgnnnnnn nnnnnnnnnn nnnnnnnnnn nnnnnnnnnn
     7381 nnnnnnnnnn nnnnnnnnnn nnnnnnnnnn nnnnnnnnnn nnnnnnnnnn nnnnnnnnnn
     7441 nnnnnnnnnn nnnnnnnnnn nnnnnnnncn nnnnnnnnnn nnnnnnnnnn nnnnnnnnnn
     7501 nnnnnnnnnn nnnnnnnnnn nnnnnnnnnn nnnnnnnnnn nnnnnnnnnn nnnnnnnnnn
     7561 annnnnnnnn nnnnnnnnnn nnnnnnnnnn nnnnnnnnnn nnnnnnnnnn cctttgacgt
     7621 tggagtccac gttctttaat agtggactct tgttccaaac tggaacaaca ctcaacccta
     7681 tctcggtcta ttcttttgat ttataaggga ttttgccgat ttcggcctat tggttaaaaa
     7741 atgagctgat ttaacaaaaa tttaacgcga attttaacaa aatattaacg cttacaattt
//
